Addgene plasmid #134207: pDK712
Purpose: Mammalian expression of EB3-tDT BMAM
Depositing lab: Iain Cheeseman. Depositing organization: Whitehead Institute for Biomedical Research.
Backbone
  Vector backbone: EB3-tdTomato
  Backbone manufacturer: Erik Dent (Addgene plasmid # 50708)
  Vector type: Mammalian Expression
Growth in bacteria
  Bacterial resistance: Gentamicin, 10 μg/mL
  Growth temperature: 37°C
  Growth strain: DH5alpha
  Copy number: High Copy
Gene/Insert
  Gene/Insert name: EB3-tDT BMAM
  Species: H. sapiens (human)
  Tag / fusion protein: tdTomato (C terminal on backbone)
  Cloning method: Restriction Enzyme; 5′ cloning site unknown (unknown if destroyed); 3′ cloning site unknown (unknown if destroyed)
Terms and licenses: Academic/Nonprofit Terms; Industry Terms: Not Available to Industry
How to cite: pDK712 was a gift from Iain Cheeseman (Addgene plasmid # 134207 ; http://n2t.net/addgene:134207 ; RRID:Addgene_134207)
