[The description below was written by a language model from this plasmid's Addgene catalogue record and pLannotate feature annotations shown in this document.]
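Description:
pDK712 is a small (about 5 kb) mammalian expression plasmid encoding human EB3 (MAPRE3), a microtubule plus-end tracking protein, fused at its C terminus to a red-orange Discosoma-derived fluorescent protein. The catalogue entry names tdTomato and describes the construct as derived from an earlier EB3-tdTomato plasmid. The annotated sequence, however, shows only a single dTomato-length coding region after MAPRE3, so it is unclear whether the full tandem dimer is present. The fusion is driven by the human cytomegalovirus immediate-early enhancer and promoter and terminated by an SV40 polyadenylation signal. A short T7 promoter fragment lies upstream of the coding sequence. The brief matches to an HIV-1 LTR, SV40 large T antigen and a T7 gene 10 tag are small fragments and probably not functional parts.

The plasmid replicates in E. coli from a high-copy ColE1/pUC-type origin and is selected with gentamicin through the aacC1 acetyltransferase gene, which is expressed from a class 1 integron Pc promoter. The table also shows Tn7L and Tn7R transposon ends and a loxP site just upstream of the CMV enhancer. With this layout, the gentamicin marker, loxP site and expression cassette lie in the segment between the Tn7 ends, while the origin lies in the other arc. This arrangement resembles donor vectors used for Tn7 transposition into a bacmid, and the "BMAM" in the insert name may refer to baculovirus-mediated delivery into mammalian cells, though the record does not define the term. The stated purpose is simply mammalian expression of the fusion, which would suit live imaging of growing microtubule plus ends.
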