Features (pLannotate 1.2.2; 16 found; start..end, strand, type, name):
      3..71      -  CDS            YPR2_ECOLX (fragment): Protein predicted: Swiss-Prot protein existence level 4. From Escherichia coli.
     75..108     +  protein_bind   loxP: Cre-mediated recombination occurs in the 8-bp core sequence (GCATACAT). Cre recombinase
    186..565     +  enhancer       CMV enhancer: human cytomegalovirus immediate early enhancer
    566..769     +  promoter       CMV promoter: human cytomegalovirus (CMV) immediate early promoter
    765..798     +  LTR            5' LTR (truncated) (fragment): truncated 5' long terminal repeat (LTR) from HIV-1
    814..831     +  promoter       T7 promoter (fragment): promoter for bacteriophage T7 RNA polymerase
    901..1743    +  CDS            MAPRE3: MARE3_HUMAN - Experimental evidence at protein level: Swiss-Prot protein existence level 1. Plus-end tracking protein (+TIP) that binds to the plus-end of microtubules and regulates the dynamics of the microtubule cytoskeleton. Promotes microtubule growth. May be involved in spindle function by stabilizing microtubules and anchoring them at centrosomes. Also acts as a regulator of minus-end microtubule organization: interacts with the complex formed by AKAP9 and PDE4DIP, leading to recruit CAMSAP2 to the Golgi apparatus, thereby tethering non- centrosomal minus-end microtubules to the Golgi, a
   1765..2466    +  CDS            dTomato: dTomato is a basic (constitutively fluorescent) orange fluorescent protein published in 2004, derived from Discosoma sp.. It is reported to be a somewhat slowly-maturing dimer with low acid sensitivity.
   2529..2612    +  CDS            large T antigen (fragment): large T antigen from SV40 (simian virus 40)
   2635..2769    +  polyA_signal   SV40 poly(A) signal: SV40 polyadenylation signal
   2798..2847    +  CDS            SET1 (fragment): solubility-enhancement tag derived from T7 phage gene 10B
   2890..3055    -  mobile_element Tn7L: mini-Tn7 element (left end of the Tn7 transposon) Tn7
   3245..3833    +  rep_origin     ori: high-copy-number ColE1/pMB1/pBR322/pUC origin of replication
   3968..4191    -  mobile_element Tn7R: mini-Tn7 element (right end of the Tn7 transposon) Tn7
   4258..4791    -  CDS            GmR: gentamycin acetyltransferase; aacC1; confers resistance to gentamycin
   4980..4       -  promoter       Pc promoter (across the origin): intI1 (promoter lies within the coding sequence); class 1 integron promoter
>Addgene plasmid #134207 | pDK712 | addgene full sequence | sequence record 272475 | Addgene NGS Result
TCAACTGGGTTCGTGCCTTCATCCGTTTCCACGGTGTGCGTCACCCGGCAACCTTGGGCAGCAGCGAAGT
CGCCATAACTTCGTATAGCATACATTATACGAAGTTATCTGTAACTATAACGGTCCTAAGGTAGCGAGTT
TAAACACTAGTATCGATCGCGATGTACGGGCCAGATATACGCGTTGACATTGATTATTGACTAGTTATTA
ATAGTAATCAATTACGGGGTCATTAGTTCATAGCCCATATATGGAGTTCCGCGTTACATAACTTACGGTA
AATGGCCCGCCTGGCTGACCGCCCAACGACCCCCGCCCATTGACGTCAATAATGACGTATGTTCCCATAG
TAACGCCAATAGGGACTTTCCATTGACGTCAATGGGTGGAGTATTTACGGTAAACTGCCCACTTGGCAGT
ACATCAAGTGTATCATATGCCAAGTACGCCCCCTATTGACGTCAATGACGGTAAATGGCCCGCCTGGCAT
TATGCCCAGTACATGACCTTATGGGACTTTCCTACTTGGCAGTACATCTACGTATTAGTCATCGCTATTA
CCATGGTGATGCGGTTTTGGCAGTACATCAATGGGCGTGGATAGCGGTTTGACTCACGGGGATTTCCAAG
TCTCCACCCCATTGACGTCAATGGGAGTTTGTTTTGGCACCAAAATCAACGGGACTTTCCAAAATGTCGT
AACAACTCCGCCCCATTGACGCAAATGGGCGGTAGGCGTGTACGGTGGGAGGTCTATATAAGCAGAGCTC
TCTGGCTAACTAGAGAACCCACTGCTTACTGGCTTATCGAAATTAATACGACTCACTATAGCCGGCAAAT
TCTCGAGTAGGATCCCGGTCCGAAGCGCGCGGAATTCAAAGGCCTACGTCGACTGCCACCATGGCCGTCA
ATGTGTACTCCACATCTGTGACCAGTGAAAATCTGAGTCGCCATGATATGCTTGCATGGGTCAACGACTC
CCTGCACCTCAACTATACCAAGATAGAACAGCTTTGTTCAGGGGCAGCCTACTGCCAGTTCATGGACATG
CTCTTCCCCGGCTGTGTGCACTTGAGGAAAGTGAAGTTCCAGGCCAAACTAGAGCATGAATACATCCACA
ACTTCAAGGTGCTGCAAGCAGCTTTCAAGAAGATGGGTGTTGACAAAATCATTCCTGTAGAGAAATTAGT
GAAAGGAAAATTCCAAGATAATTTTGAGTTTATTCAGTGGTTTAAGAAATTCTTTGACGCAAACTATGAT
GGAAAGGATTACAACCCTCTGCTGGCGCGGCAGGGCCAGGACGTAGCGCCACCTCCTAACCCAGGTGATC
AGATCTTCAACAAATCCAAGAAACTCATTGGCACAGCAGTTCCACAGAGGACGTCCCCCACAGGCCCAAA
AAACATGCAGACCTCTGGCCGGCTGAGCAATGTGGCCCCCCCCTGCATTCTCCGGAAGAATCCTCCATCA
GCCCGAAATGGCGGCCATGAGACTGATGCCCAAATTCTTGAACTCAACCAACAGCTGGTGGACTTGAAGC
TGACAGTGGATGGGCTGGAGAAGGAACGTGACTTCTACTTCAGCAAACTTCGTGACATCGAGCTCATCTG
CCAGGAGCATGAAAGTGAAAACAGCCCTGTTATCTCAGGCATCATTGGCATCCTCTATGCCACAGAGGAA
GGATTCGCACCCCCTGAGGACGATGAGATTGAAGAGCATCAACAAGAAGACCAGGACGAGTACCTGGATC
CACCGGTCGCCACCATGGTGAGCAAGGGCGAGGAGGTCATCAAAGAGTTCATGCGCTTCAAGGTGCGCAT
GGAGGGCTCCATGAACGGCCACGAGTTCGAGATCGAGGGCGAGGGCGAGGGCCGCCCCTACGAGGGCACC
CAGACCGCCAAGCTGAAGGTGACCAAGGGCGGCCCCCTGCCCTTCGCCTGGGACATCCTGTCCCCCCAGT
TCATGTACGGCTCCAAGGCGTACGTGAAGCACCCCGCCGACATCCCCGATTACAAGAAGCTGTCCTTCCC
CGAGGGCTTCAAGTGGGAGCGCGTGATGAACTTCGAGGACGGCGGTCTGGTGACCGTGACCCAGGACTCC
TCCCTGCAGGACGGCACGCTGATCTACAAGGTGAAGATGCGCGGCACCAACTTCCCCCCCGACGGCCCCG
TAATGCAGAAGAAGACCATGGGCTGGGAGGCCTCCACCGAGCGCCTGTACCCCCGCGACGGCGTGCTGAA
GGGCGAGATCCACCAGGCCCTGAAGCTGAAGGACGGCGGCCACTACCTGGTGGAGTTCAAGACCATCTAC
ATGGCCAAGAAGCCCGTGCAACTGCCCGGCTACTACTACGTGGACACCAAGCTGGACATCACCTCCCACA
ACGAGGACTACACCATCGTGGAACAGTACGAGCGCTCCGAGGGCCGCCACCACCTGTTCCTGTACGGCAT
GGACGAGCTGTACAAGTAGGCGGCCGCTTTCGAATCTAGAGCCTGCAGTCTCGACAAGCTTGTCGAGAAG
TACTAGAGGATCATAATCAGCCATACCACATTTGTAGAGGTTTTACTTGCTTTAAAAAACCTCCCACACC
TCCCCCTGAACCTGAAACATAAAATGAATGCAATTGTTGTTGTTAACTTGTTTATTGCAGCTTATAATGG
TTACAAATAAAGCAATAGCATCACAAATTTCACAAATAAAGCATTTTTTTCACTGCATTCTAGTTGTGGT
TTGTCCAAACTCATCAATGTATCTTATCATGTCTGGATCTGATCACTGCTTGAGCCTAGAAGATCCGGCT
GCTAACAAAGCCCGAAAGGAAGCTGAGTTGGCTGCTGCCACCGCTGAGCAATAACTATCATAACCCCTAG
GGTATACCCATCTAATTGGAACCAGATAAGTGAAATCTAGTTCCAAACTATTTTGTCATTTTTAATTTTC
GTATTAGCTTACGACGCTACACCCAGTTCCCATCTATTTTGTCACTCTTCCCTAAATAATCCTTAAAAAC
TCCATTTCCACCCCTCCCAGTTCCCAACTATTTTGTCCGCCCACAACCGGTTGACTTGGGTCAACTGTCA
GACCAAGTTTACTCATATATACTTTAGATTGATTTAAAACTTCATTTTTAATTTAAAAGGATCTAGGTGA
AGATCCTTTTTGATAATCTCATGACCAAAATCCCTTAACGTGAGTTTTCGTTCCACTGAGCGTCAGACCC
CGTAGAAAAGATCAAAGGATCTTCTTGAGATCCTTTTTTTCTGCGCGTAATCTGCTGCTTGCAAACAAAA
AAACCACCGCTACCAGCGGTGGTTTGTTTGCCGGATCAAGAGCTACCAACTCTTTTTCCGAAGGTAACTG
GCTTCAGCAGAGCGCAGATACCAAATACTGTTCTTCTAGTGTAGCCGTAGTTAGGCCACCACTTCAAGAA
CTCTGTAGCACCGCCTACATACCTCGCTCTGCTAATCCTGTTACCAGTGGCTGCTGCCAGTGGCGATAAG
TCGTGTCTTACCGGGTTGGACTCAAGACGATAGTTACCGGATAAGGCGCAGCGGTCGGGCTGAACGGGGG
GTTCGTGCACACAGCCCAGCTTGGAGCGAACGACCTACACCGAACTGAGATACCTACAGCGTGAGCTATG
AGAAAGCGCCACGCTTCCCGAAGGGAGAAAGGCGGACAGGTATCCGGTAAGCGGCAGGGTCGGAACAGGA
GAGCGCACGAGGGAGCTTCCAGGGGGAAACGCCTGGTATCTTTATAGTCCTGTCGGGTTTCGCCACCTCT
GACTTGAGCGTCGATTTTTGTGATGCTCGTCAGGGGGGCGGAGCCTATGGAAAAACGCCAGCAACGCGGC
CTTTTTACGGTTCCTGGCCTTTTGCTGGCCTTTTGCTCACATGTTCTTTCCTGCGTTATCCCCTGATTGA
CTTGGGTCGCTCTTCCTGTGGATGCGCAGATGCCCTGCGTAAGCGGGTGTGGGCGGACAATAAAGTCTTA
AACTGAACAAAATAGATCTAAACTATGACAATAAAGTCTTAAACTAGACAGAATAGTTGTAAACTGAAAT
CAGTCCAGTTATGCTGTGAAAAAGCATACTGGACTTTTGTTATGGCTAAAGCAAACTCTTCATTTTCTGA
AGTGCAAATTGCCCGTCGTATTAAAGAGGGGCGTGGCCAAGGGCATGTAAAGACTATATTCGCGGCGTTG
TGACAATTTACCGAACAACTCCGCGGCCGGGAAGCCGATCTCGGCTTGAACGAATTGTTAGGTGGCGGTA
CTTGGGTCGATATCAAAGTGCATCACTTCTTCCCGTATGCCCAACTTTGTATAGAGAGCCACTGCGGGAT
CGTCACCGTAATCTGCTTGCACGTAGATCACATAAGCACCAAGCGCGTTGGCCTCATGCTTGAGGAGATT
GATGAGCGCGGTGGCAATGCCCTGCCTCCGGTGCTCGCCGGAGACTGCGAGATCATAGATATAGATCTCA
CTACGCGGCTGCTCAAACTTGGGCAGAACGTAAGCCGCGAGAGCGCCAACAACCGCTTCTTGGTCGAAGG
CAGCAAGCGCGATGAATGTCTTACTACGGAGCAAGTTCCCGAGGTAATCGGAGTCCGGCTGATGTTGGGA
GTAGGTGGCTACGTCTCCGAACTCACGACCGAAAAGATCAAGAGCAGCCCGCATGGATTTGACTTGGTCA
GGGCCGAGCCTACATGTGCGAATGATGCCCATACTTGAGCCACCTAACTTTGTTTTAGGGCGACTGCCCT
GCTGCGTAACATCGTTGCTGCTGCGTAACATCGTTGCTGCTCCATAACATCAAACATCGACCCACGGCGT
AACGCGCTTGCTGCTTGGATGCCCGAGGCATAGACTGTACAAAAAAACAGTCATAACAAGCCATGAAAAC
CGCCACTGCGCCGTTACCACCGCTGCGTTCGGTCAAGGTTCTGGACCAGTTGCGTGAGCGCATACGCTAC
TTGCATTACAGTTTACGAACCGAACAGGCTTATG
